>Addgene plasmid #187964 | Mito-SBFP2 | addgene full sequence | sequence record 391234 | Addgene NGS Result
TAGTTATTAATAGTAATCAATTACGGGGTCATTAGTTCATAGCCCATATATGGAGTTCCGCGTTACATAA
CTTACGGTAAATGGCCCGCCTGGCTGACCGCCCAACGACCCCCGCCCATTGACGTCAATAATGACGTATG
TTCCCATAGTAACGCCAATAGGGACTTTCCATTGACGTCAATGGGTGGAGTATTTACGGTAAACTGCCCA
CTTGGCAGTACATCAAGTGTATCATATGCCAAGTACGCCCCCTATTGACGTCAATGACGGTAAATGGCCC
GCCTGGCATTATGCCCAGTACATGACCTTATGGGACTTTCCTACTTGGCAGTACATCTACGTATTAGTCA
TCGCTATTACCATGGTGATGCGGTTTTGGCAGTACATCAATGGGCGTGGATAGCGGTTTGACTCACGGGG
ATTTCCAAGTCTCCACCCCATTGACGTCAATGGGAGTTTGTTTTGGCACCAAAATCAACGGGACTTTCCA
AAATGTCGTAACAACTCCGCCCCATTGACGCAAATGGGCGGTAGGCGTGTACGGTGGGAGGTCTATATAA
GCAGAGCTGGTTTAGTGAACCGTCAGATCCGCTAGCATGTCCGTCCTGACGCCGCTGCTGCTGCGGGGCT
TGACAGGCTCGGCCCGGCGGCTCCCAGTGCCGCGCGCCAAGATCCATTCGTTGGGGGATCCACCGGTCGC
CACCATGGTGAGCAAGGGCGAGGAGCTGTTCACCGGGGTGGTGCCCATCCTGGTCGAGCTGGACGGCGAC
GTAAACGGCCACAAGTTCAGCGTGTCCGGCGAGGGCGAGGGCGATGCCACCTACGGCAAGCTGACCCTGA
AGTTCATCTGCACCACCGGCAAGCTGCCCGTGCCCTGGCCCACCCTCGTGACCACCCTGAGCCACGGCGT
GCAGTGCTTCGCCCGCTACCCCGACCACATGAAGCAGCACGACTTCTTCAAGTCCGCCATGCCCGAAGGC
TACGTCCAGGAGCGCACCATCTTCTTCAAGGACGACGGCAACTACAAGACCCGCGCCGAGGTGAAGTTCG
AGGGCGACACCCTGGTGAACCGCATCGAGCTGAAGGGCATCGACTTCAAGGAGGACGGCAACATCCTGGG
GCACAAGCTGGAGTACAACTTCAACAGCCACAACGTCTATATCACCGCCGACAAGCAGAAGAACGGCATC
AAGGCCAACTTCAAGATCCGCCACAACATCGAGGACGGCGGCGTGCAGCTCGCCGACCACTACCAGCAGA
ACACCCCCATCGGCGACGGCCCCGTGCTGCTGCCCGACAACCACTACCTGAGCACCCAGTCCAAGCTGAG
CAAAGACCCCAACGAGAAGCGCGATCACATGGTCCTGCTGGAGTTCGTGACCGCCGCCGGGATCACTCTC
GGCATGGACGAGCTGTACAAGTAATAGCGGCCGCGACTCTAGATCATAATCAGCCATACCACATTTGTAG
AGGTTTTACTTGCTTTAAAAAACCTCCCACACCTCCCCCTGAACCTGAAACATAAAATGAATGCAATTGT
TGTTGTTAACTTGTTTATTGCAGCTTATAATGGTTACAAATAAAGCAATAGCATCACAAATTTCACAAAT
AAAGCATTTTTTTCACTGCATTCTAGTTGTGGTTTGTCCAAACTCATCAATGTATCTTAAGGCGTAAATT
GTAAGCGTTAATATTTTGTTAAAATTCGCGTTAAATTTTTGTTAAATCAGCTCATTTTTTAACCAATAGG
CCGAAATCGGCAAAATCCCTTATAAATCAAAAGAATAGACCGAGATAGGGT
[37 nt withheld, positions 1802-1838]
AAAGAACGTGGACTCCAACGTCAAAGG
[49 nt withheld, positions 1866-1914]
T
[91 nt withheld, positions 1916-2006]
G
[124 nt withheld, positions 2008-2131]
CAGGTGGCACTTTTCGGGGAAATGTGCGCGGAACCCCTATTTGTTTATTTTTCTAAATACATTCAAATAT
GTATCCGCTCATGAGACAATAACCCTGATAAATGCTTCAATAATATTGAAAAAGGAAGAGTCCTGAGGCG
GAAAGAACCAGCTGTGGAATGTGTGTCAGTTAGGGTGTGGAAAGTCCCCAGGCTCCCCAGCAGGCAGAAG
TATGCAAAGCATGCATCTCAATTAGTCAGCAACCAGGTGTGGAAAGTCCCCAGGCTCCCCAGCAGGCAGA
AGTATGCAAAGCATGCATCTCAATTAGTCAGCAACCATAGTCCCGCCCCTAACTCCGCCCATCCCGCCCC
TAACTCCGCCCAGTTCCGCCCATTCTCCGCCCCATGGCTGACTAATTTTTTTTATTTATGCAGAGGCCGA
GGCCGCCTCGGCCTCTGAGCTATTCCAGAAGTAGTGAGGAGGCTTTTTTGGAGGCCTAGGCTTTTGCAAA
GATCGATCAAGAGACAGGATGAGGATCGTTTCGCATGATTGAACAAGATGGATTGCACGCAGGTTCTCCG
GCCGCTTGGGTGGAGAGGCTATTCGGCTATGACTGGGCACAACAGACAATCGGCTGCTCTGATGCCGCCG
TGTTCCGGCTGTCAGCGCAGGGGCGCCCGGTTCTTTTTGTCAAGACCGACCTGTCCGGTGCCCTGAATGA
ACTGCAAGACGAGGCAGCGCGGCTATCGTGGCTGGCCACGACGGGCGTTCCTTGCGCAGCTGTGCTCGAC
GTTGTCACTGAAGCGGGAAGGGACTGGCTGCTATTGGGCGAAGTGCCGGGGCAGGATCTCCTGTCATCTC
ACCTTGCTCCTGCCGAGAAAGTATCCATCATGGCTGATGCAATGCGGCGGCTGCATACGCTTGATCCGGC
TACCTGCCCATTCGACCACCAAGCGAAACATCGCATCGAGCGAGCACGTACTCGGATGGAAGCCGGTCTT
GTCGATCAGGATGATCTGGACGAAGAGCATCAGGGGCTCGCGCCAGCCGAACTGTTCGCCAGGCTCAAGG
CGAGCATGCCCGACGGCGAGGATCTCGTCGTGACCCATGGCGATGCCTGCTTGCCGAATATCATGGTGGA
AAATGGCCGCTTTTCTGGATTCATCGACTGTGGCCGGCTGGGTGTGGCGGACCGCTATCAGGACATAGCG
TTGGCTACCCGTGATATTGCTGAAGAGCTTGGCGGCGAATGGGCTGACCGCTTCCTCGTGCTTTACGGTA
TCGCCGCTCCCGATTCGCAGCGCATCGCCTTCTATCGCCTTCTTGACGAGTTCTTCTGAGCGGGACTCTG
GGGTTCGAAATGACCGACCAAGCGACGCCCAACCTGCCATCACGAGATTTCGATTCCACCGCCGCCTTCT
ATGAAAGGTTGGGCTTCGGAATCGTTTTCCGGGACGCCGGCTGGATGATCCTCCAGCGCGGGGATCTCAT
GCTGGAGTTCTTCGCCCACCCTAGGGGGAGGCTAACTGAAACACGGAAGGAGACAATACCGGAAGGAACC
CGCGCTATGACGGCAATAAAAAGACAGAATAAAACGCACGGTGTTGGGTCGTTTGTTCATAAACGCGGGG
TTCGGTCCCAGGGCTGGCACTCTGTCGATACCCCACCGAGACCCCATTGGGGCCAATACGCCCGCGTTTC
TTCCTTTTCCCCACCCCACCCCCCAAGTTCGGGTGAAGGCCCAGGGCTCGCAGCCAACGTCGGGGCGGCA
GGCCCTGCCATAGCCTCAGGTTACTCATATATACTTTAGATTGATTTAAAACTTCATTTTTAATTTAAAA
GGATCTAGGTGAAGATCCTTTTTGATAATCTCATGACCAAAATCCCTTAACGTGAGTTTTCGTTCCACTG
AGCGTCAGACCCCGTAGAAAAGATCAAAGGATCTTCTTGAGATCCTTTTTTTCTGCGCGTAATCTGCTGC
TTGCAAACAAAAAAACCACCGCTACCAGCGGTGGTTTGTTTGCCGGATCAAGAGCTACCAACTCTTTTTC
CGAAGGTAACTGGCTTCAGCAGAGCGCAGATACCAAATACTGTTCTTCTAGTGTAGCCGTAGTTAGGCCA
CCACTTCAAGAACTCTGTAGCACCGCCTACATACCTCGCTCTGCTAATCCTGTTACCAGTGGCTGCTGCC
AGTGGCGATAAGTCGTGTCTTACCGGGTTGGACTCAAGACGATAGTTACCGGATAAGGCGCAGCGGTCGG
GCTGAACGGGGGGTTCGTGCACACAGCCCAGCTTGGAGCGAACGACCTACACCGAACTGAGATACCTACA
GCGTGAGCTATGAGAAAGCGCCACGCTTCCCGAAGGGAGAAAGGCGGACAGGTATCCGGTAAGCGGCAGG
GTCGGAACAGGAGAGCGCACGAGGGAGCTTCCAGGGGGAAACGCCTGGTATCTTTATAGTCCTGTCGGGT
TTCGCCACCTCTGACTTGAGCGTCGATTTTTGTGATGCTCGTCAGGGGGGCGGAGCCTATGGAAAAACGC
CAGCAACGCGGCCTTTTTACGGTTCCTGGCCTTTTGCTGGCCTTTTGCTCACATGTTCTTTCCTGCGTTA
TCCCCTGATTCTGTGGATAACCGTATTACCGCCATGCAT
Features (pLannotate 1.2.2; 14 found; start..end, strand, type, name):
     61..364     +  enhancer       CMV enhancer: human cytomegalovirus immediate early enhancer
    365..568     +  promoter       CMV promoter: human cytomegalovirus (CMV) immediate early promoter
    597..671     +  CDS            COX8 presequence: mitochondrial presequence of human cytochrome c oxidase subunit VIII (Rizutto et al., 1989)
    705..1421    +  CDS            SBFP2: SBFP2 is a basic (constitutively fluorescent) blue fluorescent protein published in 2007, derived from Aequorea victoria. It has moderate acid sensitivity.
   1442..1525    +  CDS            large T antigen (fragment): large T antigen from SV40 (simian virus 40)
   1548..1669    +  polyA_signal   SV40 poly(A) signal: SV40 polyadenylation signal
   1703..2131    -  rep_origin     f1 ori (sequence partly withheld): f1 bacteriophage origin of replication; arrow indicates direction of (+) strand synthesis
   2158..2262    +  promoter       AmpR promoter: bla
   2264..2621    +  promoter       SV40 promoter: SV40 enhancer and early promoter
   2656..3450    +  CDS            NeoR/KanR: aminoglycoside phosphotransferase from Tn5; aph(3')-II (or nptII); confers resistance to neomycin, kanamycin, and G418 (Geneticin®)
   3471..3623    +  CDS            ble (fragment): BLE_KLEPN - Experimental evidence at protein level: Swiss-Prot protein existence level 1. Binding protein with a strong affinity to the bleomycin family of antibiotics. Binds to CL990; an antimitotic-antibiotic compound. From Klebsiella pneumoniae.
   3682..3729    +  polyA_signal   HSV TK poly(A) signal: herpes simplex virus thymidine kinase polyadenylation signal (Cole and Stacy, 1985)
   3820..3836    -  polyA_signal   bGH poly(A) signal (fragment): bovine growth hormone polyadenylation signal
   4058..4646    +  rep_origin     ori: high-copy-number ColE1/pMB1/pBR322/pUC origin of replication
