[The description below was written by a language model from this plasmid's Addgene catalogue record and pLannotate feature annotations shown in this document.]
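Description:
Mito-SBFP2 is a mammalian expression plasmid built on the Clontech pEGFP-type backbone, designed to label mitochondria with a blue fluorescent protein. It is propagated in E. coli from a high-copy ColE1/pUC origin and also carries an f1 phage origin. A single NeoR/KanR (Tn5 aminoglycoside phosphotransferase) gene serves both hosts. The bacterial bla promoter drives it for kanamycin selection, while the adjacent SV40 enhancer/early promoter and the HSV TK polyadenylation signal allow G418 selection of stably transfected mammalian cells. The catalogue lists a total size of about 4.9 kb, whereas the sequenced record is 4,760 nt.

The expression cassette uses the human cytomegalovirus immediate-early enhancer and promoter to drive a fusion of the mitochondrial presequence of human cytochrome c oxidase subunit VIII (COX8A) to SBFP2, a constitutively fluorescent blue protein derived from Aequorea victoria GFP. SBFP2 is fused at the C terminus of the targeting signal, and the transcript is terminated by the SV40 poly(A) signal. The N-terminal presequence directs import of the fluorescent protein into mitochondria, so transfected cells show blue mitochondrial labelling. According to the depositor, the plasmid was recloned from DsRed2-Mito, with AgeI and NotI retained as the cloning sites.

The short annotated fragments of SV40 large T antigen, ble and the bGH poly(A) signal look like partial backbone matches rather than functional elements. The construct is used as a mitochondrial marker for fluorescence imaging in mammalian cells, where its blue emission leaves the green and red channels free for other reporters. It was deposited in connection with work on NEMO recruitment to damaged mitochondria and NF-κB signalling.
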