Addgene plasmid #187964: Mito-SBFP2
Purpose: Mammalian cell expression of a fluorescent SBFP2-tagged mitochondrial marker
Depositing lab: Erika Holzbaur. Depositing organization: University of Pennsylvania. Publication: Damaged mitochondria recruit the effector NEMO to activate NF-kappaB signaling. Harding O, Holzer E, Riley JF, Martens S, Holzbaur ELF. Mol Cell. 2023 Sep 7;83(17):3188-3204.e7. doi: 10.1016/j.molcel.2023.08.005. PubMed 37683611.
Backbone
  Vector backbone: pEGFP
  Backbone manufacturer: Clontech
  Backbone size w/o insert (bp): 3800
  Total vector size (bp): 4900
  Vector type: Mammalian Expression
  Selectable markers: Neomycin (select with G418)
Growth in bacteria
  Bacterial resistance: Kanamycin, 50 μg/mL
  Growth temperature: 37°C
  Growth strain: DH5alpha
  Copy number: High Copy
Gene/Insert
  Gene/Insert name: Mito (alt name: Mitochondrial targeting signal from COX8A)
  Species: H. sapiens (human)
  GenBank ID: NM_004074.2
  Entrez Gene: COX8A (a.k.a. COX, COX8, COX8-2, COX8L, MC4DN15, VIII, VIII-L)
  Promoter: CMV
  Tag / fusion protein: SBFP2 (C terminal on insert)
  Cloning method: Restriction Enzyme; 5′ cloning site AgeI (not destroyed); 3′ cloning site NotI (not destroyed)
  Sequencing primers: 5′ 5'-ACGGCAAGCTGACCCTGAAG; 3′ 5'-GGCATGGACGAGCTGTACAAGTAATAGCGGCCGCAT
Terms and licenses: Academic/Nonprofit Terms; Industry Terms: Not Available to Industry
Depositor comments: Recloned this from DsRed2-Mito. Please visit https://www.biorxiv.org/content/10.1101/2022.06.21.496850v1 for bioRxiv preprint.
How to cite: Mito-SBFP2 was a gift from Erika Holzbaur (Addgene plasmid # 187964 ; http://n2t.net/addgene:187964 ; RRID:Addgene_187964)
